>Addgene plasmid #43504 | III-ACTC | depositor partial sequence | sequence record 58769 | III-ACTC sequence 426 bps
CGTCTCGGCTCACCCCAGAGCAGGTCGTGGCAATCGCCTCCAACATTGGCGGGAAACAGGCACTCGAGAC
TGTCCAGCGCCTGCTTCCCGTGCTGTGCCAAGCGCACGGACTCACCCCAGAGCAGGTCGTGGCGATCGCA
AGCCACGACGGAGGAAAGCAAGCCTTGGAAACAGTACAGAGGCTGTTGCCTGTGCTGTGCCAAGCGCACG
GCCTCACCCCAGAGCAGGTCGTGGCCATTGCCTCGAATGGAGGGGGCAAACAGGCGTTGGAAACCGTACA
ACGATTGCTGCCGGTGCTGTGCCAAGCGCACGGATTAACCCCAGAGCAGGTCGTGGCGATCGCAAGCCAC
GACGGAGGAAAGCAAGCCTTGGAAACAGTACAGAGGCTGTTGCCTGTGCTGTGCCAAGCGCACGGACTCA
GAGACG
