>Addgene plasmid #43504 | III-ACTC | addgene partial sequence | sequence record 61508 | M13-F20 5'-TGTAAAACGACGGCCAGT-3'
GGCGAATTGGGCCCTCTAGATGCATGCTCGAGCGGCCGCCAGTGTGATGGATATCTGCAGAATTCGCCCT
TGCCGTCCTAGCGCGTCTCGGCTCACCCCAGAGCAGGTCGTGGCAATCGCCTCCAACATTGGCGGGAAAC
AGGCACTCGAGACTGTCCAGCGCCTGCTTCCCGTGCTGTGCCAAGCGCACGGACTCACCCCAGAGCAGGT
CGTGGCGATCGCAAGCCACGACGGAGGAAAGCAAGCCTTGGAAACAGTACAGAGGCTGTTGCCTGTGCTG
TGCCAAGCGCACGGCCTCACCCCAGAGCAGGTCGTGGCCATTGCCTCGAATGGAGGGGGCAAACAGGCGT
TGGAAACCGTACAACGATTGCTGCCGGTGCTGTGCCAAGCGCACGGATTAACCCCAGAGCAGGTCGTGGC
GATCGCAAGCCACGACGGAGGAAAGCAAGCCTTGGAAACAGTACAGAGGCTGTTGCCTGTGCTGTGCCAA
GCGCACGGACTCAGAGACGTGGGCACAGGAAAGAAGGGCGAATTCCAGCACACTGGCGGCCGTTACTAGT
GGATCCGAGCTCGGTACCAAGCTTGATGCATAGCTTGAGTATTCTATAGTGTCACCTAAATAGCTTGGCG
TAATCATGGTCATAGCTGTTTCCTGTGTGAAATTGTTATCCGCTCACAATTCCACACAACATACGAGCCG
GAAGCATAAAGTGTAAAGCCTGGGGTGCCTAATGAGTGAGCTAACTCACATTAATTGCGTTGCGCTCACT
GCCCGCTTTCCAGTCGGGAAACCTGTCGTGCCAGCTGCATTAATGAATCGGCCAACGCGCGGGGAGAGGC
GGTTTGCGTATTGGGC
