[The description below was written by a language model from this plasmid's Addgene catalogue record.]
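Description:
III-ACTC is a bacterial cloning plasmid built on the commercial pCRII-TOPO backbone (about 4.0 kb without insert), carrying a 426 bp synthetic insert introduced by TOPO cloning. It is maintained at high copy number in E. coli and is selectable with both ampicillin and kanamycin, since the backbone carries both resistance markers. The insert sits between the T7 and M13-reverse priming sites of the backbone, which are the recorded sequencing primer positions. No feature table is available for this entry, so the exact arrangement of elements within the insert and around it cannot be described beyond these catalogue fields.

The record does not explicitly define the insert, but the name and the associated publication, which describes a TALEN genome-editing system for making human stem cell-based disease models, give useful context. The construct most plausibly belongs to a library of pre-assembled TAL effector repeat modules. On that reading, "ACTC" would denote the four target nucleotides recognised by a block of repeat units, and "III" would denote the position of that block within the final repeat array. An insert of roughly 426 bp is consistent with about four TAL repeats, but this interpretation is inferred rather than stated in the record.

The plasmid has no promoter or expression context intended for mammalian cells. It serves as a storage and source vector, from which the module would be taken and combined with other positional modules to build a full-length, custom TALEN in a separate expression backbone. The repository lists it as available to academic and nonprofit users only.
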