Addgene plasmid #43504: III-ACTC
Depositing lab: Chad Cowan & Kiran Musunuru. Depositing organization: Harvard University. Publication: A TALEN Genome-Editing System for Generating Human Stem Cell-Based Disease Models. Ding Q, Lee YK, Schaefer EA, Peters DT, Veres A, Kim K, Kuperwasser N, Motola DL, Meissner TB, Hendriks WT, Trevisan M, Gupta RM, Moisan A, Banks E, Friesen M, Schinzel RT, Xia F, Tang A, Xia Y, Figueroa E, Wann A, Ahfeldt T, Daheron L, Zhang F, Rubin LL, Peng LF, Chung RT, Musunuru K, Cowan CA. Cell Stem Cell. 2012 Dec 12. pii: S1934-5909(12)00645-5. doi: 10.1016/j.stem.2012.11.011. PubMed 23246482.
Backbone
  Vector backbone: pCRII-TOPO
  Backbone manufacturer: Invitrogen
  Backbone size w/o insert (bp): 3973
  Vector type: Bacterial Cloning
Growth in bacteria
  Bacterial resistance: Ampicillin and Kanamycin, 100 & 50 μg/mL
  Growth temperature: 37°C
  Growth strain: Top10
  Copy number: High Copy
Gene/Insert
  Gene/Insert name: III-ACTC
  Species: Synthetic
  Insert size (bp): 426
  Cloning method: TOPO Cloning
  Sequencing primers: 5′ T7; 3′ M13-rev
Terms and licenses: Academic/Nonprofit Terms; Industry Terms: Not Available to Industry
How to cite: III-ACTC was a gift from Chad Cowan & Kiran Musunuru (Addgene plasmid # 43504 ; http://n2t.net/addgene:43504 ; RRID:Addgene_43504)
